>Addgene plasmid #224520 | pME iCre-I (JDW 1203) | addgene full sequence | sequence record 446918 | Addgene NGS Result
TCGCGCGTTTCGGTGATGACGGTGAAAACCTCTGACACATGCAGCTCCCGGAGACGGTCACAGCTTGTCT
GTAAGCGGATGCCGGGAGCAGACAAGCCCGTCAGGGCGCGTCAGCGGGTGTTGGCGGGTGTCGGGGCTGG
CTTAACTATGCGGCATCAGAGCAGATTGTACTGAGAGTGCACCCAAATAATGATTTTATTTTGACTGATA
GTGACCTGTTCGTTGCAACACATTGATGAGCAATGCTTTTTTATAATGCCAACTTTGTACAAAAAAGCAG
GCTTTAATTAACCGTCTTAAGCCTGTAACAACCGGTACAGTTCGAATAACTTCGTATAGCATACATTATA
CGAAGTTATGGTACCGAATTCAAGCTTCGCCACCATGGTGCCCAAGAAGAAGAGGAAAGTCTCCAACCTG
CTGACTGTGCACCAAAACCTGCCTGCCCTCCCTGTGGATGCCACCTCTGATGAAGTCAGGAAGAACCTGA
TGGACATGTTCAGGGACAGGCAGGCCTTCTCTGAACACACCTGGAAGATGCTCCTGTCTGTGTGCAGATC
CTGGGCTGCCTGGTGCAAGCTGAACAACAGGAAATGGTTCCCTGCTGAACCTGAGGATGTGAGGGACTAC
CTCCTGTACCTGCAGGTAAGTATCAAGGTTACAAGACAGGTTTAAGGAGACCAATAGAAACTGGGCTTGT
CGAGACAGAGAAGACTCTTGCGTTTCTGATAGGCACCTATTGGTCTTACTGACATCCACTTTGCCTTTCT
CTCCACAGGCCAGAGGCCTGGCTGTGAAGACCATCCAACAGCACCTGGGCCAGCTCAACATGCTGCACAG
GAGATCTGGCCTGCCTCGCCCTTCTGACTCCAATGCTGTGTCCCTGGTGATGAGGAGAATCAGAAAGGAG
AATGTGGATGCTGGGGAGAGAGCCAAGCAGGCCCTGGCCTTTGAACGCACTGACTTTGACCAAGTCAGAT
CCCTGATGGAGAACTCTGACAGATGCCAGGACATCAGGAACCTGGCCTTCCTGGGCATTGCCTACAACAC
CCTGCTGCGCATTGCCGAAATTGCCAGAATCAGAGTGAAGGACATCTCCCGCACCGATGGTGGGAGAATG
CTGATCCACATTGGCAGGACCAAGACCCTGGTGTCCACAGCTGGTGTGGAGAAGGCCCTGTCCCTGGGGG
TTACCAAGCTGGTGGAGAGATGGATCTCTGTGTCTGGTGTGGCTGATGACCCCAACAACTACCTGTTCTG
CCGGGTCAGAAAGAATGGTGTGGCTGCCCCTTCTGCCACCTCCCAACTGTCCACCCGGGCCCTGGAAGGG
ATCTTTGAGGCCACCCACCGCCTGATCTATGGTGCCAAGGATGACTCTGGGCAGAGATACCTGGCCTGGT
CTGGCCACTCTGCCAGAGTGGGTGCTGCCAGGGACATGGCCAGGGCTGGTGTGTCCATCCCTGAAATCAT
GCAGGCTGGTGGCTGGACCAATGTGAACATTGTGATGAACTACATCAGAAACCTGGACTCTGAGACTGGG
GCTATGGTGAGGCTGCTGGAGGATGGGGACGGATCCTACCCATACGATGTTCCAGATTACGCTTAATGAG
CGGCCGCACTTGCAGGCTGCCTATATCGATACAAGCTTCTCTAGATAACTTCGTATAGCATACATTATAC
GAAGTTATACTCGAGGCGATCGCCGATATCAACGCGTACCCAGCTTTCTTGTACAAAGTTGGCATTATAA
GAAAGCATTGCTTATCAATTTGTTGCAACGAACAGGTCACTATCAGTCAAAATAAAATCATTATTTGAGC
TTGGTGTAATCATGGTCATAGCTGTTTCCTGTGTGAAATTGTTATCCGCTCACAATTCCACACAACATAC
GAGCCGGAAGCATAAAGTGTAAAGCCTGGGGTGCCTAATGAGTGAGCTAACTCACATTAATTGCGTTGCG
CTCACTGCCCGCTTTCCAGTCGGGAAACCTGTCGTGCCAGCTGCATTAATGAATCGGCCAACGCGCGGGG
AGAGGCGGTTTGCGTATTGGGCGCTCTTCCGCTTCCTCGCTCACTGACTCGCTGCGCTCGGTCGTTCGGC
TGCGGCGAGCGGTATCAGCTCACTCAAAGGCGGTAATACGGTTATCCACAGAATCAGGGGATAACGCAGG
AAAGAACATGTGAGCAAAAGGCCAGCAAAAGGCCAGGAACCGTAAAAAGGCCGCGTTGCTGGCGTTTTTC
CATAGGCTCCGCCCCCCTGACGAGCATCACAAAAATCGACGCTCAAGTCAGAGGTGGCGAAACCCGACAG
GACTATAAAGATACCAGGCGTTTCCCCCTGGAAGCTCCCTCGTGCGCTCTCCTGTTCCGACCCTGCCGCT
TACCGGATACCTGTCCGCCTTTCTCCCTTCGGGAAGCGTGGCGCTTTCTCATAGCTCACGCTGTAGGTAT
CTCAGTTCGGTGTAGGTCGTTCGCTCCAAGCTGGGCTGTGTGCACGAACCCCCCGTTCAGCCCGACCGCT
GCGCCTTATCCGGTAACTATCGTCTTGAGTCCAACCCGGTAAGACACGACTTATCGCCACTGGCAGCAGC
CACTGGTAACAGGATTAGCAGAGCGAGGTATGTAGGCGGTGCTACAGAGTTCTTGAAGTGGTGGCCTAAC
TACGGCTACACTAGAAGAACAGTATTTGGTATCTGCGCTCTGCTGAAGCCAGTTACCTTCGGAAAAAGAG
TTGGTAGCTCTTGATCCGGCAAACAAACCACCGCTGGTAGCGGTGGTTTTTTTGTTTGCAAGCAGCAGAT
TACGCGCAGAAAAAAAGGATCTCAAGAAGATCCTTTGATCTTTTCTACGGGGTCTGACGCTCAGTGGAAC
GAAAACTCACGTTAAGGGATTTTGGTCATGAGATTATCAAAAAGGATCTTCACCTAGATCCTTTTAAATT
AAAAATGAAGTTTTAAATCAAGCCCAATCTGAATAATGTTACAACCAATTAACCAATTCTGATTAGAAAA
ACTCATCGAGCATCAAATGAAACTGCAATTTATTCATATCAGGATTATCAATACCATATTTTTGAAAAAG
CCGTTTCTGTAATGAAGGAGAAAACTCACCGAGGCAGTTCCATAGGATGGCAAGATCCTGGTATCGGTCT
GCGATTCCGACTCGTCCAACATCAATACAACCTATTAATTTCCCCTCGTCAAAAATAAGGTTATCAAGTG
AGAAATCACCATGAGTGACGACTGAATCCGGTGAGAATGGCAAAAGTTTATGCATTTCTTTCCAGACTTG
TTCAACAGGCCAGCCATTACGCTCGTCATCAAAATCACTCGCATCAACCAAACCGTTATTCATTCGTGAT
TGCGCCTGAGCGAGACGAAATACGCGATCGCTGTTAAAAGGACAATTACAAACAGGAATCGAATGCAACC
GGCGCAGGAACACTGCCAGCGCATCAACAATATTTTCACCTGAATCAGGATATTCTTCTAATACCTGGAA
TGCTGTTTTTCCGGGGATCGCAGTGGTGAGTAACCATGCATCATCAGGAGTACGGATAAAATGCTTGATG
GTCGGAAGAGGCATAAATTCCGTCAGCCAGTTTAGTCTGACCATCTCATCTGTAACATCATTGGCAACGC
TACCTTTGCCATGTTTCAGAAACAACTCTGGCGCATCGGGCTTCCCATACAAGCGATAGATTGTCGCACC
TGATTGCCCGACATTATCGCGAGCCCATTTATACCCATATAAATCAGCATCCATGTTGGAATTTAATCGC
GGCCTCGACGTTTCCCGTTGAATATGGCTCATAACACCCCTTGTATTACTGTTTATGTAAGCAGACAGTT
TTATTGTTCATGATGATATATTTTTATCTTGTGCAATGTAACATCAGAGATTTTGAGACACGGGCCAGAG
CTGCA
Features (pLannotate 1.2.2; 16 found; start..end, strand, type, name):
    137..183     +  misc_feature   bom (fragment): basis of mobility region from pBR322
    184..283     +  protein_bind   attL1: mutant version of attL; recombination site for the Gateway® LR reaction LR Clonase™
    326..359     +  protein_bind   loxP: Cre-mediated recombination occurs in the 8-bp core sequence (GCATACAT). Cre recombinase
    412..669     +  CDS            cre (fragment): RECR_BPP1 - Experimental evidence at protein level: Swiss-Prot protein existence level 1. Catalyzes site-specific recombination between two 34-base- pair LOXP sites. Its role is to maintain the phage genome as a monomeric unit-copy plasmid in the lysogenic state. From Escherichia phage P1 (Bacteriophage P1).
    646..778     +  intron         chimeric intron: chimera between introns from human β-globin and immunoglobulin heavy chain genes
    674..1570    +  CDS            cre (fragment): RECR_BPP1 - Experimental evidence at protein level: Swiss-Prot protein existence level 1. Catalyzes site-specific recombination between two 34-base- pair LOXP sites. Its role is to maintain the phage genome as a monomeric unit-copy plasmid in the lysogenic state. From Escherichia phage P1 (Bacteriophage P1).
   1577..1605    +  CDS            3xHA (fragment): three tandem HA epitope tags
   1655..1688    +  protein_bind   loxP: Cre-mediated recombination occurs in the 8-bp core sequence (GCATACAT). Cre recombinase
   1718..1817    -  protein_bind   attL2: mutant version of attL; recombination site for the Gateway® LR reaction LR Clonase™
   1859..1875    -  protein_bind   lac operator: The lac repressor binds to the lac operator to inhibit transcription in E. coli. This inhibition can be relieved by adding lactose or isopropyl-β-D-thiogalactopyranoside (IPTG). lac repressor encoded by lacI
   1883..1913    -  promoter       lac promoter: promoter for the E. coli lac operon
   1928..1949    -  protein_bind   CAP binding site: CAP binding activates transcription in the presence of cAMP. E. coli catabolite activator protein
   1962..2054    -  CDS            lacI (fragment): lac repressor; lacI; The lac repressor binds to the lac operator to inhibit transcription in E. coli. This inhibition can be relieved by adding lactose or isopropyl-β-D-thiogalactopyranoside (IPTG).
   2237..2825    -  rep_origin     ori: high-copy-number ColE1/pMB1/pBR322/pUC origin of replication
   3003..3812    -  CDS            KanR: aminoglycoside phosphotransferase; aph(3')-Ia; confers resistance to kanamycin in bacteria or G418 (Geneticin®) in eukaryotes
   3919..35      +  CDS            rop (fragment) (across the origin): Rop protein, which maintains plasmids at low copy number; rop
