[The description below was written by a language model from this plasmid's Addgene catalogue record and pLannotate feature annotations shown in this document.]
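Description:
pME iCre-I (JDW 1203) is a Gateway middle entry clone built on the pDONR221 backbone, about 3.9 kb in size, and is a building block for multisite Gateway assembly rather than an expression vector in its own right. It is propagated in E. coli as a high-copy plasmid from a ColE1/pUC-type origin and selected with kanamycin through an aminoglycoside phosphotransferase (KanR) gene. The feature table also picks up backbone remnants, including fragments of bom, rop and lacI and a lac promoter/operator region lying outside the attL sites. None of these is part of the payload.

The insert, described as synthetic, sits between attL1 and attL2, which allow LR Clonase-mediated transfer into a destination vector alongside 5' and 3' entry elements. Inside the att sites, two loxP sites flank a Cre recombinase coding sequence that is annotated as two fragments because a chimeric β-globin/immunoglobulin heavy chain intron interrupts it. A short match to an HA epitope tag follows the Cre coding sequence, suggesting a C-terminal HA tag, although only a fragment of the 3xHA feature is detected. Bacteria cannot splice the intron, so functional Cre is not made in E. coli and the floxed cassette stays intact during cloning. In vertebrate cells the transcript is spliced and active Cre is produced, which then excises its own gene by recombining the flanking loxP sites. Recombinase expression is therefore self-limiting.

The entry clone carries no eukaryotic promoter or polyadenylation signal, so these must come from the other Gateway components. The record places it within a modular cloning toolbox for vertebrate model systems.
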