Addgene plasmid #224520: pME iCre-I (JDW 1203)
Purpose: A Gateway compatible middle entry clone containing a loxP flanked, self inactivating Cre that contains an intron to prevent recombination in bacteria
Depositing lab: Joshua Wythe. Depositing organization: University of Virginia. Publication: Multisite Assembly of Gateway Induced Clones (MAGIC): a flexible cloning toolbox with diverse applications in vertebrate model systems. Gillespie W, Zhang Y, Ruiz OE, Cerda J, Ortiz-Guzman J, Turner WD, Largoza G, Sherman M, Mosser LE, Fujimoto E, Chien CB, Kwan KM, Arenkiel BR, Devine WP, Wythe JD. bioRxiv [Preprint]. 2024 Jul 13:2024.07.13.603267. doi: 10.1101/2024.07.13.603267. PubMed 39026881.
Backbone
  Vector backbone: pDONR221
  Vector type: Cre/Lox
Growth in bacteria
  Bacterial resistance: Kanamycin, 50 μg/mL
  Growth temperature: 37°C
  Growth strain: DH5alpha
  Copy number: High Copy
Gene/Insert
  Gene/Insert name: iCre-I
  Species: Synthetic
  Cloning method: Gateway Cloning
Terms and licenses: Academic/Nonprofit Terms; Industry Terms: Not Available to Industry
Depositor comments: Please visit https://doi.org/10.1101/2024.07.13.603267 for bioRxiv preprint.
How to cite: pME iCre-I (JDW 1203) was a gift from Joshua Wythe (Addgene plasmid # 224520 ; http://n2t.net/addgene:224520 ; RRID:Addgene_224520)
